>Addgene plasmid #179624 | HULAa2F4 | addgene full sequence | sequence record 352853 | Addgene NGS Result
AAGAAACCAATTGTCCATATTGCATCAGACATTGCCGTCACTGCGTCTTTTACTGGCTCTTCTCGCTAAC
CAAACCGGTAACCCCGCTTATTAAAAGCATTCTGTAACAAAGCGGGACCAAAGCCATGACAAAAACGCGT
AACAAAAGTGTCTATAATCACGGCAGAAAAGTCCACATTGATTATTTGCACGGCGTCACACTTTGCTATG
CCATAGCATTTTTATCCATAAGATTAGCGGATCCTACCTGACGCTTTTTATCGCAACTCTCTACTGTTTC
TCCATACCCGTTTTTTTGGGCTAGAAATAATTTTGTTTAACTTTAAGAAGGAGATATACATACCCATGGG
TCATCATCACCATCACCACGCTAAAGTTGAAAGAACTCCAGATCAATACATTTCAAGATTGCGCTCCTAC
AACGTCGTAGCTGGGTTTCTACACCTAGCTCAGGCTGCGGGACTTACCTACGTCTTGACGTTACTTGAAA
CACAAATTTTGTTTCCGGTCACAATTGACTATCCGACAGGCCCTCCGGGAGTGCCGGTTCCGCCAGAGCG
AGTCGAACTTTTTGACATCAACATCGGAGCGGGAGTCATCGGCTTCTTACTACTTTCCGCTTTCTTTCAT
TTCCTGATTGCATCGCCGCTGTTTTTCCAGCGCTATAAAAATGGCCTAAAACAAAATCACAATTACTTCC
GCTGGGTTGAGTATTCGCTCTCATCCTCAGTGATGATCTGGCTGATTGCTCAGCTGACAGGCGTATCAGA
CTTTGCAGCGCTGGCCGGAATCTTTGCCGTCAACGCTTCAATGATTTTCTTTGGTGCTTTGCAGGAGAAG
TATGAGACTCCAGGTAACGGCAAGGGACTTCCATTCATCATGGGAAGCATGACCGGTATCGTTCCCTGGC
TGATCATCATCGTCTACACAATTCAGCCTGGTAGCGAATCAGCTGCCGAGATTCCTGGCTTCGTTTACGG
AATTATCGTTGCGCTATTCATCTTCTTCAACACCTTTGCCTTCAACCAGGCATTCCAATACAAAAAGATT
GGACCTTGGAGAAACTACCTATACGGCGAAGCAACCTACATCACGCTAAGCCTGGTAGCAAAGTCGATAT
TGGCTTGGCAGGTATTCTCGGGAGCAATCATCCCGGCGATTGCCAGCACATAAGTTTAAACGGTCTCCAG
CTTGGCTGTTTTGGCGGATGAGAGAAGATTTTCAGCCTGATACAGATTAAATCAGAACGCAGAAGCGGTC
TGATAAAACAGAATTTGCCTGGCGGCAGTAGCGCGGTGGTCCCACCTGACCCCATGCCGAACTCAGAAGT
GAAACGCCGTAGCGCCGATGGTAGTGTGGGGTCTCCCCATGCGAGAGTAGGGAACTGCCAGGCATCAAAT
AAAACGAAAGGCTCAGTCGAAAGACTGGGCCTTTCGTTTTATCTGTTGTTTGTCGGTGAACGCTCTCCTG
AGTAGGACAAATCCGCCGGGAGCGGATTTGAACGTTGCGAAGCAACGGCCCGGAGGGTGGCGGGCAGGAC
GCCCGCCATAAACTGCCAGGCATCAAATTAAGCAGAAGGCCATCCTGACGGATGGCCTTTTTGCGTTTCT
ACAAACTCTTTTGTTTATTTTTCTAAATACATTCAAATATGTATCCGCTCATGAGACAATAACCCTGATA
AATGCTTCAATAATATTGAAAAAGGAAGAGTATGAGTATTCAACATTTCCGTGTCGCCCTTATTCCCTTT
TTTGCGGCATTTTGCCTTCCTGTTTTTGCTCACCCAGAAACGCTGGTGAAAGTAAAAGATGCTGAAGATC
AGTTGGGTGCACGAGTGGGTTACATCGAACTGGATCTCAACAGCGGTAAGATCCTTGAGAGTTTTCGCCC
CGAAGAACGTTTTCCAATGATGAGCACTTTTAAAGTTCTGCTATGTGGCGCGGTATTATCCCGTGTTGAC
GCCGGGCAAGAGCAACTCGGTCGCCGCATACACTATTCTCAGAATGACTTGGTTGAGTACTCACCAGTCA
CAGAAAAGCATCTTACGGATGGCATGACAGTAAGAGAATTATGCAGTGCTGCCATAACCATGAGTGATAA
CACTGCGGCCAACTTACTTCTGACAACGATCGGAGGACCGAAGGAGCTAACCGCTTTTTTGCACAACATG
GGGGATCATGTAACTCGCCTTGATCGTTGGGAACCGGAGCTGAATGAAGCCATACCAAACGACGAGCGTG
ACACCACGATGCCTGTAGCAATGGCAACAACGTTGCGCAAACTATTAACTGGCGAACTACTTACTCTAGC
TTCCCGGCAACAATTAATAGACTGGATGGAGGCGGATAAAGTTGCAGGACCACTTCTGCGCTCGGCCCTT
CCGGCTGGCTGGTTTATTGCTGATAAATCTGGAGCCGGTGAGCGTGGGTCTCGCGGTATCATTGCAGCAC
TGGGGCCAGATGGTAAGCCCTCCCGTATCGTAGTTATCTACACGACGGGGAGTCAGGCAACTATGGATGA
ACGAAATAGACAGATCGCTGAGATAGGTGCCTCACTGATTAAGCATTGGTAACTGTCAGACCAAGTTTAC
TCATATATACTTTAGATTGATTTAAAACTTCATTTTTAATTTAAAAGGATCTAGGTGAAGATCCTTTTTG
ATAATCTCATGACCAAAATCCCTTAACGTGAGTTTTCGTTCCACTGAGCGTCAGACCCCGTAGAAAAGAT
CAAAGGATCTTCTTGAGATCCTTTTTTTCTGCGCGTAATCTGCTGCTTGCAAACAAAAAAACCACCGCTA
CCAGCGGTGGTTTGTTTGCCGGATCAAGAGCTACCAACTCTTTTTCCGAAGGTAACTGGCTTCAGCAGAG
CGCAGATACCAAATACTGTCCTTCTAGTGTAGCCGTAGTTAGGCCACCACTTCAAGAACTCTGTAGCACC
GCCTACATACCTCGCTCTGCTAATCCTGTTACCAGTGGCTGCTGCCAGTGGCGATAAGTCGTGTCTTACC
GGGTTGGACTCAAGACGATAGTTACCGGATAAGGCGCAGCGGTCGGGCTGAACGGGGGGTTCGTGCACAC
AGCCCAGCTTGGAGCGAACGACCTACACCGAACTGAGATACCTACAGCGTGAGCTATGAGAAAGCGCCAC
GCTTCCCGAAGGGAGAAAGGCGGACAGGTATCCGGTAAGCGGCAGGGTCGGAACAGGAGAGCGCACGAGG
GAGCTTCCAGGGGGAAACGCCTGGTATCTTTATAGTCCTGTCGGGTTTCGCCACCTCTGACTTGAGCGTC
GATTTTTGTGATGCTCGTCAGGGGGGCGGAGCCTATGGAAAAACGCCAGCAACGCGGCCTTTTTACGGTT
CCTGGCCTTTTGCTGGCCTTTTGCTCACATGTTCTTTCCTGCGTTATCCCCTGATTCTGTGGATAACCGT
ATTACCGCCTTTGAGTGAGCTGATACCGCTCGCCGCAGCCGAACGACCGAGCGCAGCGAGTCAGTGAGCG
AGGAAGCGGAAGAGCGCCTGATGCGGTATTTTCTCCTTACGCATCTGTGCGGTATTTCACACCGCATATG
GTGCACTCTCAGTACAATCTGCTCTGATGCCGCATAGTTAAGCCAGTATACACTCCGCTATCGCTACGTG
ACTGGGTCATGGCTGCGCCCCGACACCCGCCAACACCCGCTGACGCGCCCTGACGGGCTTGTCTGCTCCC
GGCATCCGCTTACAGACAAGCTGTGACCGTCTCCGGGAGCTGCATGTGTCAGAGGTTTTCACCGTCATCA
CCGAAACGCGCGAGGCAGCAGATCAATTCGCGCGCGAAGGCGAAGCGGCATGCATAATGTGCCTGTCAAA
TGGACGAAGCAGGGATTCTGCAAACCCTATGCTACTCCGTCAAGCCGTCAATTGTCTGATTCGTTACCAA
TTATGACAACTTGACGGCTACATCATTCACTTTTTCTTCACAACCGGCACGGAACTCGCTCGGGCTGGCC
CCGGTGCATTTTTTAAATACCCGCGAGAAATAGAGTTGATCGTCAAAACCAACATTGCGACCGACGGTGG
CGATAGGCATCCGGGTGGTGCTCAAAAGCAGCTTCGCCTGGCTGATACGTTGGTCCTCGCGCCAGCTTAA
GACGCTAATCCCTAACTGCTGGCGGAAAAGATGTGACAGACGCGACGGCGACAAGCAAACATGCTGTGCG
ACGCTGGCGATATCAAAATTGCTGTCTGCCAGGTGATCGCTGATGTACTGACAAGCCTCGCGTACCCGAT
TATCCATCGGTGGATGGAGCGACTCGTTAATCGCTTCCATGCGCCGCAGTAACAATTGCTCAAGCAGATT
TATCGCCAGCAGCTCCGAATAGCGCCCTTCCCCTTGCCCGGCGTTAATGATTTGCCCAAACAGGTCGCTG
AAATGCGGCTGGTGCGCTTCATCCGGGCGAAAGAACCCCGTATTGGCAAATATTGACGGCCAGTTAAGCC
ATTCATGCCAGTAGGCGCGCGGACGAAAGTAAACCCACTGGTGATACCATTCGCGAGCCTCCGGATGACG
ACCGTAGTGATGAATCTCTCCTGGCGGGAACAGCAAAATATCACCCGGTCGGCAAACAAATTCTCGTCCC
TGATTTTTCACCACCCCCTGACCGCGAATGGTGAGATTGAGAATATAACCTTTCATTCCCAGCGGTCGGT
CGATAAAAAAATCGAGATAACCGTTGGCCTCAATCGGCGTTAAACCCGCCACCAGATGGGCATTAAACGA
GTATCCCGGCAGCAGGGGATCATTTTGCGCTTCAGCCATACTTTTCATACTCCCGCCATTCAGAG
Features (pLannotate 1.2.2; 11 found; start..end, strand, type, name):
      1..285     +  promoter       araBAD promoter: araBAD; promoter of the L-arabinose operon of E. coli; the araC regulatory gene is transcribed in the opposite direction (Guzman et al., 1995)
    312..334     +  RBS            RBS: efficient ribosome binding site from bacteriophage T7 gene 10 (Olins and Rangwala, 1989)
   1277..1392    +  ncRNA          5S rRNA: Accession: RF00001 - 5S ribosomal RNA
   1396..1482    +  terminator     rrnB T1 terminator: Escherichia coli rrnB; transcription terminator T1 from the E. coli rrnB gene
   1574..1601    +  terminator     rrnB T2 terminator: transcription terminator T2 from the E. coli rrnB gene
   1620..1711    +  promoter       AmpR promoter: bla
   1712..2572    +  CDS            AmpR: β-lactamase; bla; confers resistance to ampicillin, carbenicillin, and related antibiotics
   2743..3331    +  rep_origin     ori: high-copy-number ColE1/pMB1/pBR322/pUC origin of replication
   3517..3657    -  misc_feature   bom: basis of mobility region from pBR322
   3759..3799    -  CDS            rop (fragment): Rop protein, which maintains plasmids at low copy number; rop
   3921..4799    -  CDS            araC: L-arabinose regulatory protein; araC
