[The description below was written by a language model from this plasmid's Addgene catalogue record and pLannotate feature annotations shown in this document.]
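Description:
HULAa2F4 is a bacterial expression plasmid built on the Invitrogen pBAD backbone for producing a heliorhodopsin in E. coli. The insert, also called HULAa2F4, is recorded as originating from Actinobacteria and comes from a functional metagenomics study of heliorhodopsins in freshwater microbes. It was cloned between NcoI and PmeI sites, both of which are retained, and carries an N-terminal 6xHis tag that can serve for affinity purification or detection. The automated feature table for the 4,825 nt sequence does not annotate the heliorhodopsin coding region or the tag. However, there is an unannotated gap between the ribosome binding site and the downstream terminator region, which is where the insert would be expected to sit.

Expression is driven by the araBAD promoter, followed by the efficient ribosome binding site from bacteriophage T7 gene 10. The araC regulator gene is encoded on the opposite strand, so transcription is kept low without L-arabinose and is induced in a dose-dependent manner when arabinose is added. This kind of tight, titratable control is often useful for membrane proteins such as rhodopsins. Transcription ends at the rrnB T1 and T2 terminators, which are preceded by a stretch of 5S rRNA sequence carried over from the rrnB operon.

The plasmid is maintained through a ColE1/pMB1-type origin with the pBR322 bom region. Only a fragment of rop is detected, and the catalogue lists the plasmid as low copy. Selection is by ampicillin through the β-lactamase gene under its own promoter.
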