Addgene plasmid #179624: HULAa2F4
Purpose: Expresses heliorhodopsin gene in E.coli cells
Depositing lab: Oded Beja. Depositing organization: Technion - Israel Institute of Technology. Publication: Diverse heliorhodopsins detected via functional metagenomics in freshwater Actinobacteria, Chloroflexi and Archaea. Chazan A, Rozenberg A, Mannen K, Nagata T, Tahan R, Yaish S, Larom S, Inoue K, Beja O, Pushkarev A. Environ Microbiol. 2022 Jan;24(1):110-121. doi: 10.1111/1462-2920.15890. Epub 2022 Jan 4. PubMed 34984789.
Backbone
  Vector backbone: pBAD
  Backbone manufacturer: Invitrogen
  Vector type: Bacterial Expression
Growth in bacteria
  Bacterial resistance: Ampicillin, 100 μg/mL
  Growth temperature: 37°C
  Growth strain: DH5alpha
  Copy number: Low Copy
Gene/Insert
  Gene/Insert name: HULAa2F4
  Species: Actinobacteria
  Promoter: araBAD
  Tag / fusion protein: 6xHis (N terminal on insert)
  Cloning method: Restriction Enzyme; 5′ cloning site NcoI (not destroyed); 3′ cloning site PmeI (MssI) (not destroyed)
  Sequencing primers: 5′ pBAD-Fw 5-ATGCCATAGCATTTTTATCCA-3; 3′ pBAD-Rv 5-GATTTAATCTGTATCAGG-3
Terms and licenses: Academic/Nonprofit Terms; Industry Terms: Not Available to Industry
Depositor comments: Please visit https://doi.org/10.1101/2021.02.16.431466 for bioRxiv preprint.
How to cite: HULAa2F4 was a gift from Oded Beja (Addgene plasmid # 179624 ; http://n2t.net/addgene:179624 ; RRID:Addgene_179624)
